>Addgene plasmid #203115 | Salsa-BC274-P3G10 | addgene full sequence | sequence record 421459 | Addgene NGS Result
AGCGCCCAATACGCAAACCGCCTCTCCCCGCGCGTTGGCCGATTCATTAATGCAGTCGAGGGATCTCCAT
AAGAGAAGAGGGACAGCTATGACTGGGAGTAGTCAGGAGAGGAGGAAAAATCTGGCTAGTAAAACATGTA
AGGAAAATTTTAGGGATGTTAAAGAAAAAAATAACACAAAACAAAATATAAAAAAAATCTAACCTCAAGT
CAAGGCTTTTCTATGGAATAAGGAATGGACAGCAGGGGGCTGTTTCATATACTGATGACCTCTTTATAGC
CAACCTTTGTTCATGGCAGCCAGCATATGGGCATATGTTGCCAAACTCTAAACCAAATACTCATTCTGAT
GTTTTAAATGATTTGCCCTCCCATATGTCCTTCCGAGTGAGAGACACAAAAAATTCCAACACACTATTGC
AATGAAAATAAATTTCCTTTATTAGCCAGAAGTCAGATGCTCAAGGGGCTTCATGATGTCCCCATAATTT
TTGGCAGAGGGAAAAAGATCGATCTCAGTGGTATTTGTGAGCCAGGGCATTGGCCACACCAGCCACCACC
TTCTGATAGGCAGCCTGCACCTGAGGAGTGAATTCTTTGCCAAAATGATGAGACAGCACAACAACCAGCA
CGTTGCCCAGGAGCTGTAGGAAAGAGAAGAAGGCATGAACATGGTTAGCAGAGGGGCCCGGTTTGGACTC
AGAGTATTTTATCCTCATCTCAAACAGTGTATATCATTGTAACCATAAAGAGAAAGGCAGGATGATGACC
AGGGTGTAGTTGTTTCTACCAATAAGAATATTTCCACGCCAGCCAGAATTTATATGCAGAAATATTCTAC
CTTATCATTTAATTATAACAATTGTTCTCTAAAACTGTGCTGAAGTACAATATAATATACCCTGATTGCC
TTGAAAAAAAAGTGATTAGAGAAAGTACTTACAATCTGACAAATAAACAAAAGTGAATTTAAAAATTCGT
TACAAATGCAAGCTAAAGTTTAACGAAAAAGTTACAGAAAATGAAAAGAAAATAAGAGGAGACAATGGTT
GTCAACAGAGTAGAAAGTGAAAGAAACAAAATTATCATGAGGGTCCATGGTGATACAAGGGACATCTTCC
CATTCTAAACAACACCCTGAAAACTTTGCCCCCTCCATATAACATGAATTTTACAATAGCGAAAAAGAAA
GAACAATCAAGGGTCCCCAAACTCACCCTGAAGTTCTCAGCTCTAGAGATATCGTCGAGGCCGCGCTAGC
GTTTAAACTGTCGACCTTAATTAAGAGATCTGCTCGAGGCGCGTCAGCTGACTAGAGGATCCCCGGGTAC
CGAGCTCGAATTCGGGGCCGCGGAGGCTGGATCGGTCCCGGTGTCTTCTATGGAGGTCAAAACAGCGTGG
ATGGCGTCTCCAGGCGATCTGACGGTTCACTAAACGAGCTCTGCTTATATAGGCCTCCCACCGTACACGC
CTACCTCGACCCGGGTACCGAGCTCGACTTTCACTTTTCTCTATCACTGATAGGGAGTGGTAAACTCGAC
TTTCACTTTTCTCTATCACTGATAGGGAGTGGTAAACTCGACTTTCACTTTTCTCTATCACTGATAGGGA
GTGGTAAACTCGACTTTCACTTTTCTCTATCACTGATAGGGAGTGGTAAACTCGACTTTCACTTTTCTCT
ATCACTGATAGGGAGTGGTAAACTCGACCTATATAAGCAGAGCTCGTTTAGTGAACCGTCAGATCGCCTG
GAGACGCCATCCACGCTGTTTTGACCTCCATAGAAGACACCGGGACCGATCCAGCCTCCGCGGCCCCGAA
TTCCTGCAGCGGCCGCTCTAGAACTAGTGGATCCCCGCGGATGGTGAGCAAGGGCGAGGAGCTGTTCACC
GGGGTGGTGCCCATCCTGGTCGAGCTGGACGGCGACGTAAACGGCCACAAGTTCAGCGTGTCCGGCGAGG
GCGAGGGCGATGCCACCTACGGCAAGCTGACCCTGAAGTTCATCTGCACCACCGGCAAGCTGCCCGTGCC
CTGGCCCACCCTCGTGACCACCCTGACCTACGGCGTGCAGTGCTTCAGCCGCTACCCCGACCACATGAAG
CAGCACGACTTCTTCAAGTCCGCCATGCCCGAAGGCTACGTCCAGGAGCGCACCATCTTCTTCAAGGACG
ACGGCAACTACAAGACCCGCGCCGAGGTGAAGTTCGAGGGCGACACCCTGGTGAACCGCATCGAGCTGAA
GGGCATCGACTTCAAGGAGGACGGCAACATCCTGGGGCACAAGCTGGAGTACAACTACAACAGCCACAAC
GTCTATATCATGGCCGACAAGCAGAAGAACGGCATCAAGGTGAACTTCAAGATCCGCCACAACATCGAGG
ACGGCAGCGTGCAGCTCGCCGACCACTACCAGCAGAACACCCCCATCGGCGACGGCCCCGTGCTGCTGCC
CGACAACCACTACCTGAGCACCCAGTCCGCCCTGAGCAAAGACCCCAACGAGAAGCGCGATCACATGGTC
CTGCTGGAGTTCGTGACCGCCGCCGGGATCACTCTCGGCATGGACGAGCTGTACAAGTAAGCGCACAAAC
GAATTCGATATCAAGCTTGTCGACCTAGTTCTAGAGGATCCAGACATGATAAGATACATTGATGAGTTTG
GACAAACCACAACTAGAATGCAGTGAAAAAAATGCTTTATTTGTGAAATTTGTGATGCTATTGCTTTATT
TGTAACCATTATAAGCTGCAATAAACAAGTTAACAACAACAATTGCATTCATTTTATGTTTCAGGTTCAG
GGGGAGGTGTGGGAGGTTTTTTAAAGCAAGTAAAACCTCTACAAATGTGGTATGGCTGATTATGATCCTG
CAAGCCTCGTCGTCCTGGCCGGACCACGCTATCTGTGCAAGGTCCCCGGCCCCGGACGCGCGCTCCATGA
GCAGAGCGCCCGCCGCCGAGGCGAAGACTCGGGCGGCGCCCTGCCCGTCCCACCAGGTCAACAGGCGGTA
ACCGGCCTCTTCATCGGGAATGCGCGCGACCTTCAGCATCGCCGGCATGTCCCCCTGGCGGACGGGAAGT
ATCCAGCTCGACCAAGCTGGCCGCGTCGAGTGAAGACGAAAGGGCCTCGTGATACGCCTATTTTTATAGG
TTAATGTCATGATAATAATGGTTTCTTAGACGTCAGGTGGCACTTTTCGGGGAAATGTGCGCGGAACCCC
TATTTGTTTATTTTTCTAAATACATTCAAATATGTATCCGCTCATGAGACAATAACCCTGATAAATGCTT
CAATAATATTGAAAAAGGAAGAGTATGAGTATTCAACATTTCCGTGTCGCCCTTATTCCCTTTTTTGCGG
CATTTTGCCTTCCTGTTTTTGCTCACCCAGAAACGCTGGTGAAAGTAAAAGATGCTGAAGATCAGTTGGG
TGCACGAGTGGGTTACATCGAACTGGATCTCAACAGCGGTAAGATCCTTGAGAGTTTTCGCCCCGAAGAA
CGTTTTCCAATGATGAGCACTTTTAAAGTTCTGCTATGTGGCGCGGTATTATCCCGTGTTGACGCCGGGC
AAGAGCAACTCGGTCGCCGCATACACTATTCTCAGAATGACTTGGTTGAGTACTCACCAGTCACAGAAAA
GCATCTTACGGATGGCATGACAGTAAGAGAATTATGCAGTGCTGCCATAACCATGAGTGATAACACTGCG
GCCAACTTACTTCTGACAACGATCGGAGGACCGAAGGAGCTAACCGCTTTTTTGCACAACATGGGGGATC
ATGTAACTCGCCTTGATCGTTGGGAACCGGAGCTGAATGAAGCCATACCAAACGACGAGCGTGACACCAC
GATGCCTGTAGCAATGGCAACAACGTTGCGCAAACTATTAACTGGCGAACTACTTACTCTAGCTTCCCGG
CAACAATTAATAGACTGGATGGAGGCGGATAAAGTTGCAGGACCACTTCTGCGCTCGGCCCTTCCGGCTG
GCTGGTTTATTGCTGATAAATCTGGAGCCGGTGAGCGTGGGTCTCGCGGTATCATTGCAGCACTGGGGCC
AGATGGTAAGCCCTCCCGTATCGTAGTTATCTACACGACGGGGAGTCAGGCAACTATGGATGAACGAAAT
AGACAGATCGCTGAGATAGGTGCCTCACTGATTAAGCATTGGTAACTGTCAGACCAAGTTTACTCATATA
TACTTTAGATTGATTTAAAACTTCATTTTTAATTTAAAAGGATCTAGGTGAAGATCCTTTTTGATAATCT
CATGACCAAAATCCCTTAACGTGAGTTTTCGTTCCACTGAGCGTCAGACCCCGTAGAAAAGATCAAAGGA
TCTTCTTGAGATCCTTTTTTTCTGCGCGTAATCTGCTGCTTGCAAACAAAAAAACCACCGCTACCAGCGG
TGGTTTGTTTGCCGGATCAAGAGCTACCAACTCTTTTTCCGAAGGTAACTGGCTTCAGCAGAGCGCAGAT
ACCAAATACTGTTCTTCTAGTGTAGCCGTAGTTAGGCCACCACTTCAAGAACTCTGTAGCACCGCCTACA
TACCTCGCTCTGCTAATCCTGTTACCAGTGGCTGCTGCCAGTGGCGATAAGTCGTGTCTTACCGGGTTGG
ACTCAAGACGATAGTTACCGGATAAGGCGCAGCGGTCGGGCTGAACGGGGGGTTCGTGCACACAGCCCAG
CTTGGAGCGAACGACCTACACCGAACTGAGATACCTACAGCGTGAGCTATGAGAAAGCGCCACGCTTCCC
GAAGGGAGAAAGGCGGACAGGTATCCGGTAAGCGGCAGGGTCGGAACAGGAGAGCGCACGAGGGAGCTTC
CAGGGGGAAACGCCTGGTATCTTTATAGTCCTGTCGGGTTTCGCCACCTCTGACTTGAGCGTCGATTTTT
GTGATGCTCGTCAGGGGGGCGGAGCCTATGGAAAAACGCCAGCAACGCGGCCTTTTTACGGTTCCTGGCC
TTTTGCTGGCCTTTTGCTCACATGTTCTTTCCTGCGTTATCCCCTGATTCTGTGGATAACCGTATTACCG
CCTTTGAGTGAGCTGATACCGCTCGCCGCAGCCGAACGACCGAGCGCAGCGAGTCAGTGAGCGAGGAAGC
GGAAG
Features (pLannotate 1.2.2; 17 found; start..end, strand, type, name):
      2..55      +  CDS            lacI (fragment): lac repressor; lacI; The lac repressor binds to the lac operator to inhibit transcription in E. coli. This inhibition can be relieved by adding lactose or isopropyl-β-D-thiogalactopyranoside (IPTG).
    388..443     -  polyA_signal   β-globin poly(A) signal: rabbit β-globin polyadenylation signal (Gil and Proudfoot, 1987)
    518..640     -  CDS            HBB: HBB_COLGU - Experimental evidence at transcript level: Swiss-Prot protein existence level 2. Involved in oxygen transport from the lung to the various peripheral tissues. From Colobus guereza (Mantled guereza) (Eastern black-and-white colobus monkey).
    644..1216    -  intron         β-globin intron: intron from rabbit β-globin gene
   1312..1343    -  misc_feature   MCS (fragment): pUC18/19 multiple cloning site
   1437..1475    -  promoter       minimal CMV promoter: human cytomegalovirus (CMV) immediate early promoter
   1493..1708    -  protein_bind   tetracycline response element (fragment): contains seven copies of the tetracycline operator tetO tetracycline repressor TetR
   1708..1753    +  promoter       TRE3GV promoter (fragment): 3rd-generation Tet-responsive promoter that can be activated by binding of Tet-On® 3G, optimized for retroviral and lentiviral vectors
   1829..1856    +  misc_feature   MCS (fragment): pBluescript multiple cloning site
   1861..2580    +  CDS            EGFP: the original enhanced GFP (Yang et al., 1996) mammalian codon-optimized
   2591..2613    +  misc_feature   MCS (fragment): pBluescript multiple cloning site
   2627..2761    -  polyA_signal   SV40 poly(A) signal: SV40 polyadenylation signal
   2784..2867    -  CDS            large T antigen (fragment): large T antigen from SV40 (simian virus 40)
   2861..3091    -  CDS            str (fragment): STR_KLEPN - Protein inferred from homology: Swiss-Prot protein existence level 3. The aminoglycoside phosphotransferases achieve inactivation of their antibiotic substrates by phosphorylation. From Klebsiella pneumoniae.
   3210..3314    +  promoter       AmpR promoter: bla
   3315..4175    +  CDS            AmpR: β-lactamase; bla; confers resistance to ampicillin, carbenicillin, and related antibiotics
   4346..4934    +  rep_origin     ori: high-copy-number ColE1/pMB1/pBR322/pUC origin of replication
