[The description below was written by a language model from this plasmid's Addgene catalogue record and pLannotate feature annotations shown in this document.]
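Description:
Salsa-BC274-P3G10 is a mammalian expression plasmid built on the pCER206 backbone that serves as one member of a barcoded reporter set for PRESTO-Salsa, a highly multiplexed GPCR bioactivity screening approach. It is propagated in E. coli as a high-copy plasmid through a ColE1/pUC-type origin and selected with ampicillin via the β-lactamase gene and its native promoter. No mammalian selection marker is annotated. Short fragments matching lacI, an aminoglycoside phosphotransferase and SV40 large T antigen appear to be backbone remnants rather than functional genes.

The payload is a synthetic insert of about 730 bp described as EGFP/BC274, cloned between BsrGI and HindIII sites and placed under a Tet response element promoter. The annotation shows a central block of tetO repeats flanked by two divergent minimal promoters, suggesting a bidirectional Tet-responsive layout. On one side, a TRE3G-type minimal promoter fragment drives mammalian codon-optimized EGFP, followed by a short polylinker region and then an SV40 polyadenylation signal, although that signal is annotated on the opposite strand. The barcode itself is not annotated, but the cloning sites and insert name suggest it lies just downstream of the EGFP coding sequence, where it would be transcribed as part of the reporter mRNA. On the other side, a minimal CMV promoter faces a polylinker remnant, a rabbit β-globin intron, a globin exon fragment and a β-globin poly(A) signal, with no coding insert annotated in that arm.

In use, a tetracycline-controlled transactivator released or expressed on receptor activation would induce the TRE, so that abundance of the BC274-tagged transcript reports the activity of the particular receptor paired with this barcode in a pooled assay. The record does not state which receptor is assigned to it.
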