Addgene plasmid #203115: Salsa-BC274-P3G10
Purpose: Expression of barcoded reporter plasmid for PRESTO-Salsa; EGFP/BC274
Depositing lab: Noah Palm. Depositing organization: Yale University. Publication: Highly multiplexed bioactivity screening reveals human and microbiota metabolome-GPCRome interactions. Chen H, Rosen CE, Gonzalez-Hernandez JA, Song D, Potempa J, Ring AM, Palm NW. Cell. 2023 Jul 6;186(14):3095-3110.e19. doi: 10.1016/j.cell.2023.05.024. Epub 2023 Jun 14. PubMed 37321219.
Backbone
  Vector backbone: pCER206
  Vector type: Mammalian Expression
Growth in bacteria
  Bacterial resistance: Ampicillin, 100 μg/mL
  Growth temperature: 37°C
  Growth strain: DH5alpha
  Copy number: High Copy
Gene/Insert
  Gene/Insert name: EGFP/BC274
  Species: Synthetic
  Insert size (bp): 730
  Promoter: Tet Response Element (TRE)
  Cloning method: Restriction Enzyme; 5′ cloning site BsrGI (not destroyed); 3′ cloning site HindIII (not destroyed)
  Sequencing primers: 5′ Custom primer (GAAGCGCGATCACATGG)
Terms and licenses: Academic/Nonprofit Terms; Industry Terms: Not Available to Industry
How to cite: Salsa-BC274-P3G10 was a gift from Noah Palm (Addgene plasmid # 203115 ; http://n2t.net/addgene:203115 ; RRID:Addgene_203115)
