>Addgene plasmid #203115 | Salsa-BC274-P3G10 | depositor partial sequence | sequence record 393988 | BC274
GCGCACAAAC
